>Addgene plasmid #101164 | pUDP003 | addgene full sequence | sequence record 199238 | Addgene NGS Result
GACATGGAGGCCCAGAATACCCTCCTTGACAGTCTTGACGTGCGCAGCTCAGGGGCATGATGTGACTGTC
GCCCGTACATTTAGCCCATACATCCCCATGTATAATCATTTGCATCCATACATTTTGATGGCCGCACGGC
GCGAAGCAAAAATTACGGCTCCTCGCTGCAGACCTGCGAGCAGGGAAACGCTCCCCTCACAGACGCGTTG
AATTGTCCCCACGCCGCGCCCCTGTAGAGAAATATAAAAGGTTAGGATTTGCCACTGAGGTTCTTCTTTC
ATATACTTCCTTTTAAAATCTTGCTAGGATACAGTTCTCACATCACATCCGAACATAAACAAGGATCCAT
GCCACAATCTTGGGAAGAATTGGCTGCTGACAAGAGAGCTAGATTGGCTAAGACTATCCCAGACGAATGG
AAGGTTCAAACTTTGCCAGCTGAAGACTCTGTTATCGACTTCCCAAAGAAGTCTGGTATCTTGTCTGAAG
CTGAATTGAAGATCACTGAAGCTTCTGCTGCTGACTTGGTTTCTAAGTTGGCTGCTGGTGAATTGACTTC
TGTTGAAGTTACTTTGGCTTTCTGTAAGAGAGCTGCTATCGCTCAACAATTGACTAACTGTGCTCACGAA
TTCTTCCCAGACGCTGCTTTGGCTCAAGCTAGAGAATTGGACGAATACTACGCTAAGCACAAAAGACCTG
TTGGTCCATTGCACGGTTTGCCAATCTCTTTGAAGGACCAATTGAGAGTTAAGGGTTACGAAACTTCTAT
GGGTTACATCTCTTGGTTGAACAAGTACGACGAAGGTGACTCTGTTTTGACTACTATGTTGAGAAAGGCT
GGTGCTGTTTTCTACGTTAAGACTTCTGTTCCACAAACTTTGATGGTTTGTGAAACTGTTAACAACATCA
TCGGTAGAACTGTTAACCCAAGAAACAAGAACTGGTCTTGTGGTGGTTCTTCTGGTGGTGAAGGTGCTAT
CGTTGGTATCAGAGGTGGTGTTATCGGTGTTGGTACTGACATCGGTGGTTCTATCAGAGTTCCAGCTGCT
TTCAACTTCTTGTACGGTTTAAGACCATCTCACGGTAGATTGCCATACGCTAAGATGGCTAACTCTATGG
AAGGTCAAGAAACTGTACACTCTGTTGTTGGTCCAATCACTCACTCTGTTGAAGACTTGAGATTGTTCAC
TAAGTCTGTTTTGGGTCAAGAACCATGGAAGTACGACTCTAAGGTTATCCCAATGCCATGGAGACAATCT
GAATCTGACATCATCGCTTCTAAGATCAAGAACGGTGGTTTGAACATCGGTTACTACAACTTCGACGGTA
ACGTTTTGCCACACCCACCAATCTTGAGAGGTGTTGAAACTACTGTTGCTGCTTTGGCTAAGGCTGGTCA
CACTGTTACTCCATGGACTCCATACAAGCACGACTTCGGTCACGACTTGATCTCTCACATCTACGCTGCT
GACGGTTCTGCTGACGTTATGAGAGACATCTCTGCTTCTGGTGAACCAGCTATCCCAAACATCAAGGACT
TGTTGAACCCAAACATCAAGGCTGTTAACATGAACGAATTGTGGGACACTCACTTGCAAAAGTGGAACTA
CCAAATGGAATACTTGGAAAAGTGGAGAGAAGCTGAAGAAAAGGCTGGTAAGGAATTGGACGCTATCATC
GCTCCAATCACTCCAACTGCTGCTGTTAGACACGACCAATTCAGATACTACGGTTACGCTTCTGTTATCA
ACTTGTTGGACTTCACTTCTGTTGTTGTTCCAGTTACTTTCGCTGACAAGAACATCGACAAGAAGAACGA
ATCTTTCAAGGCTGTTTCTGAATTGGACGCTTTGGTTCAAGAAGAATACGACCCAGAAGCTTACCACGGT
GCTCCAGTTGCTGTTCAAGTTATCGGTAGAAGATTGTCTGAAGAAAGAACTTTGGCTATCGCTGAAGAAG
TTGGTAAGTTGTTGGGTAACGTTGTTACTCCATAACTCGAGGACAATAAAAAGATTCTTGTTTTCAAGAA
CTTGTCATTTGTATAGTTTTTTTATATTGTAGTTGTTCTATTTTAATCAAATGTTAGCGTGATTTATATT
TTTTTCGCCTCGACATCATCTGCCCAGATGCGAAGTTAAGTGCGCAGAAAGTAATATCATGCGTCAATCG
TATGTGAATGCTGGTCGCTATACTGGAGCTCTCGAGAACCCTCACCTTTCGAGAGGACGATGCCCGTGTC
TAAATGATTCGACCAGCCTAAGAATGTTCAACTCAACATCTTTGGATAATATCAGAATGAGAAAGAACAG
ATACGCAGTACGTTTTTTGGTGAGCTCTTTGCACTTCTTTAGTTCTTTCCATCAATATCAGTTTTTTAAA
CTTTTAGGACTAAAAGTGATGTTTAACTTCAAAATGTTTAAAATTTTGTTCTTCCCGACGTTCATTAAGA
ATACTAATACACTTTAATAATTATTTTAATATTTTGTTCTAAATAATGACTTTTAATTAAAAAAGATAAA
ATATAAAAACATCATAATAACTCACCAGAGGTTAAGAACAAAAAAACAAATTAGATATCTGCTAATCCAA
TATAGTTAAATCAATCTTTCCTTGGTATAATGGGTATATTACATATATTTCAAGGACCGACACTCCTACC
AAATATCTAAAATTTACCATATTAACATAACATGTATATAAACGTCAAATCATAATCAGCACTAACGTCT
CACGGATCGTATATGCCGTAGCGACAATCTAAGAACTATGCGAGGACACGCTAGGGCCAAGGCAAAAAGA
TTCCTTGATTACGTAAGGGAGTTAGAATCATTTTGAATAAAAAACACGCTTTTTCAGTTCGAGTTTATCA
TTATCAATACTGCCATTTCAAAGAATACGTAAATAATTAATAGTAGTGATTTTCCTAACTTTATTTAGTC
AAAAAATTAGCCTTTTAATTCTGCTGTAACCCGTACATGCCCAAAATAGGGGGCGGGTTACACAGAATAT
ATAACATCGTAGGTGTCTGGGTGAACAGTTTATTCCTGGCATCCACTAAATATAATGGAGCCCGCTTTTT
AAGCTGGCATCCAGAAAAAAAAAGAATCCCAGCACCAAAATATTGTTTTCTTCACCAACCATCAGTTCAT
AGGTCCATTCTCTTAGCGCAACTACAGAGAACAGGGGCACAAACAGGCAAAAAACGGGCACAACCTCAAT
GGAGTGATGCAACCTGCCTGGAGTAAATGATGACACAAGGCAATTGACCCACGCATGTATCTATCTCATT
TTCTTACACCTTCTATTACCTTCTGCTCTCTCTGATTTGGAAAAAGCTGAAAAAAAAGGTTGAAACCAGT
TCCCTGAAATTATTCCCCTACTTGACTAATAAGTATATAAAGACGGTAGGTATTGATTGTAATTCTGTAA
ATCTATTTCTTAAACTTCTTAAATTCTACTTTTATAGTTAGTCTTTTTTTTAGTTTTAAAACACCAAGAA
CTTAGTTTCGAATAAACACACATAAACAAACAAACGAGACCTGCGGAGGTCTCCACAGGCCCCTTTTCCT
TTGTCGATATCATGTAATTAGTTATGTCACGCTTACATTCACGCCCTCCCCCCACATCCGCTCTAACCGA
AAAGGAAGGAGTTAGACAACCTGAAGTCTAGGTCCCTATTTATTTTTTTATAGTTATGTTAGTATTAAGA
ACGTTATTTATATTTCAAATTTTTCTTTTTTTTCTGTACAAACGCGTGTACGCATGTAACATTATACTGA
AAACCTTGCTTGAGAAGGTTTTGGGACAAGCTTACGTCTCACGGATCGTATATGCCGTAGCGACAATCTA
AGAACTATGCGAGGACACGCTAGCAGCTGTATTCACGTAGACGGATAGGTATAGCCAGACATCAGCAGCA
TACTTCGGGAACCGTAGGCCACCGAGCGGCCGCGATTATCAAAAAGGATCTTCACCTAGATCCTTTTAAA
TTAAAAATGAAGTTTTAAATCAATCTAAAGTATATATGAGTAAACTTGGTCTGACAGTTACCAATGCTTA
ATCAGTGAGGCACCTATCTCAGCGATCTGTCTATTTCGTTCATCCATAGTTGCCTGACTCCCCGTCGTGT
AGATAACTACGATACGGGAGGGCTTACCATCTGGCCCCAGTGCTGCAATGATACCGCGGGACCCACGCTC
ACCGGCTCCAGATTTATCAGCAATAAACCAGCCAGCCGGAAGGGCCGAGCGCAGAAGTGGTCCTGCAACT
TTATCCGCCTCCATCCAGTCTATTAATTGTTGCCGGGAAGCTAGAGTAAGTAGTTCGCCAGTTAATAGTT
TGCGCAACGTTGTTGCCATTGCTACAGGCATCGTGGTGTCACGCTCGTCGTTTGGTATGGCTTCATTCAG
CTCCGGTTCCCAACGATCAAGGCGAGTTACATGATCCCCCATGTTGTGCAAAAAAGCGGTTAGCTCCTTC
GGTCCTCCGATCGTTGTCAGAAGTAAGTTGGCCGCAGTGTTATCACTCATGGTTATGGCAGCACTGCATA
ATTCTCTTACTGTCATGCCATCCGTAAGATGCTTTTCTGTGACTGGTGAGTACTCAACCAAGTCATTCTG
AGAATAGTGTATGCGGCGACCGAGTTGCTCTTGCCCGGCGTCAATACGGGATAATACCGCGCCACATAGC
AGAACTTTAAAAGTGCTCATCATTGGAAAACGTTCTTCGGGGCGAAAACTCTCAAGGATCTTACCGCTGT
TGAGATCCAGTTCGATGTAACCCACTCGTGCACCCAACTGATCTTCAGCATCTTTTACTTTCACCAGCGT
TTCTGGGTGAGCAAAAACAGGAAGGCAAAATGCCGCAAAAAAGGGAATAAGGGCGACACGGAAATGTTGA
ATACTCATACTCTTCCTTTTTCAATATTATTGAAGCATTTATCAGGGTTATTGTCTCATGAGCGGATACA
TATTTGAATGTATTTAGAAAAATAAACAAATAGGGGTTCCGCGCACATTTCCCCGAAAAGTGCCACCTGT
CATGACCAAAATCCCTTAACGTGAGTTTTCGTTCCACTGAGCGTCAGACCCCGTAGAAAAGATCAAAGGA
TCTTCTTGAGATCCTTTTTTTCTGCGCGTAATCTGCTGCTTGCAAACAAAAAAACCACCGCTACCAGCGG
TGGTTTGTTTGCCGGATCAAGAGCTACCAACTCTTTTTCCGAAGGTAACTGGCTTCAGCAGAGCGCAGAT
ACCAAATACTGTTCTTCTAGTGTAGCCGTAGTTAGGCCACCACTTCAAGAACTCTGTAGCACCGCCTACA
TACCTCGCTCTGCTAATCCTGTTACCAGTGGCTGCTGCCAGTGGCGATAAGTCGTGTCTTACCGGGTTGG
ACTCAAGACGATAGTTACCGGATAAGGCGCAGCGGTCGGGCTGAACGGGGGGTTCGTGCACACAGCCCAG
CTTGGAGCGAACGACCTACACCGAACTGAGATACCTACAGCGTGAGCTATGAGAAAGCGCCACGCTTCCC
GAAGGGAGAAAGGCGGACAGGTATCCGGTAAGCGGCAGGGTCGGAACAGGAGAGCGCACGAGGGAGCTTC
CAGGGGGAAACGCCTGGTATCTTTATAGTCCTGTCGGGTTTCGCCACCTCTGACTTGAGCGTCGATTTTT
GTGATGCTCGTCAGGGGGGCGGAGCCTATGGAAAAACGCCAGCAACGCGGCCTTTTTACGGTTCCTGGCC
TTTTGCTGGCCTTTTGCTCACATGTTCTTTCCTGCGTTATCCCCTGATTCTGTGGATAACCGTGCGGACT
ATATGTGAAGGCATGGCTATGGCACGGCAGACATTCCGCCAGATCATCAATAGGCAC
Features (pLannotate 1.2.2; 8 found; start..end, strand, type, name):
      1..342     +  promoter       TEF promoter: Ashbya gossypii TEF promoter
    349..1992    +  CDS            amdS: AMDS_EMENI - Experimental evidence at transcript level: Swiss-Prot protein existence level 2. Allows acetamide to be used as a sole carbon or nitrogen source. From Emericella nidulans (strain FGSC A4 / ATCC 38163 / CBS 112.46 / NRRL 194 / M139) (Aspergillus nidulans).
   2002..2195    +  terminator     TEF terminator: Ashbya gossypii TEF terminator
   2868..3534    +  promoter       GAP promoter: S. cerevisiae TDH3; promoter for glyceraldehyde-3-phosphate dehydrogenase
   3580..3807    +  terminator     CYC1 terminator (fragment): S. cerevisiae CYC1; transcription terminator for CYC1
   4048..4908    -  CDS            AmpR: β-lactamase; bla; confers resistance to ampicillin, carbenicillin, and related antibiotics
   4909..5013    -  promoter       AmpR promoter: bla
   5116..5704    +  rep_origin     ori: high-copy-number ColE1/pMB1/pBR322/pUC origin of replication
