[The description below was written by a language model from this plasmid's Addgene catalogue record and pLannotate feature annotations shown in this document.]
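Description:
pUDP003 is an empty-backbone E. coli/Saccharomyces cerevisiae shuttle vector of about 5.9 kb, designed to accept and express ribozyme-flanked guide RNAs for Cas9-mediated genome editing in yeast. In bacteria it is maintained at high copy through a ColE1/pUC-type origin and selected with ampicillin via the β-lactamase gene and its native promoter. Yeast selection relies on the dominant amdS marker, the Aspergillus nidulans acetamidase gene, which lets cells use acetamide as a nitrogen source. Here it is driven by the Ashbya gossypii TEF promoter and closed by the matching TEF terminator. No yeast replication origin or centromere was annotated in the feature table. An unannotated stretch lies between the marker cassette and the expression cassette, but the record does not state how the plasmid is maintained in yeast.

The expression cassette consists of the S. cerevisiae TDH3 (GAP) promoter followed after a short gap by a CYC1 terminator fragment. That gap is the site where a guide cassette is inserted, with Gibson assembly listed as the cloning method. Because TDH3 is a strong RNA polymerase II promoter, the guide is meant to be cloned as a hammerhead ribozyme–gRNA–hepatitis delta virus ribozyme unit (HH-gRNA-HDV). Self-cleavage of the two ribozymes trims the capped, polyadenylated transcript to release a gRNA with precise ends. No Cas9 coding sequence is annotated, so the nuclease presumably has to be provided from elsewhere. The associated publication used this system for CRISPR-Cas9 gene deletions in the lager yeast Saccharomyces pastorianus, where a dominant marker such as amdS avoids the need for auxotrophic strains.
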