Addgene plasmid #101164: pUDP003
Purpose: (Empty Backbone) E. coli/S. cerevisiae amdS shuttle vector allowing cloning of ribozyme flanked g-RNA for Cas9 editing (HH-gRNA-HDV)
Depositing lab: Jean-Marc Daran. Depositing organization: Delft University of Technology. Publication: CRISPR-Cas9 mediated gene deletions in lager yeast Saccharomyces pastorianus. de Vries ARG, de Groot PA, van den Broek M, Daran JG. Microb Cell Fact. 2017 Dec 5;16(1):222. doi: 10.1186/s12934-017-0835-1. PubMed 29207996.
Backbone
  Vector backbone: not applicable
  Vector type: Yeast Expression, CRISPR
  Promoter: ScTDH3
  Selectable markers: amdS (acetamidase gene conferring growth on acetamide)
Growth in bacteria
  Bacterial resistance: Ampicillin, 100 μg/mL
  Growth temperature: 37°C
  Growth strain: DH5alpha
  Copy number: High Copy
Gene/Insert
  Cloning method: Gibson Cloning
Terms and licenses: Academic/Nonprofit Terms; Industry Terms: Not Available to Industry
How to cite: pUDP003 was a gift from Jean-Marc Daran (Addgene plasmid # 101164 ; http://n2t.net/addgene:101164 ; RRID:Addgene_101164)
