>Addgene plasmid #101164 | pUDP003 | depositor partial sequence | sequence record 190744 | Synthetic pan genomic replication origin panARSOPT
TCAACATCTTTGGATAATATCAGAATGAGAAAGAACAGATACGCAGTACGTTTTTTGGTGAGCTCTTTGC
ACTTCTTTAGTTCTTTCCATCAATATCAGTTTTTTAAACTTTTAGGACTAAAAGTGATGTTTAACTTCAA
AATGTTTAAAATTTTGTTCTTCCCGACGTTCATTAAGAATACTAATACACTTTAATAATTATTTTAATAT
TTTGTTCTAAATAATGACTTTTAATTAAAAAAGATAAAATATAAAAACATCATAATAACTCACCAGAGGT
TAAGAACAAAAAAACAAATTAGATATCTGCTAATCCAATATAGTTAAATCAATCTTTCCTTGGTATAATG
GGTATATTACATATATTTCAAGGACCGACACTCCTACCAAATATCTAAAATTTACCATATTAACATAACA
TGTATATAAACGTCAAATCATAATCAGCACTAACGTCTCACGGATCGTATATGCCGTAGCGACAATCTAA
GAACTATGCGAGGACACGCTAG
