>Addgene plasmid #101164 | pUDP003 | depositor partial sequence | sequence record 190745 | AgTEF1pr: TEF1 promoter from the yeast Ashbya gossypii (Wach A et al Yeast. 1994 Dec;10(13):1793-808.)
GACATGGAGGCCCAGAATACCCTCCTTGACAGTCTTGACGTGCGCAGCTCAGGGGCATGATGTGACTGTC
GCCCGTACATTTAGCCCATACATCCCCATGTATAATCATTTGCATCCATACATTTTGATGGCCGCACGGC
GCGAAGCAAAAATTACGGCTCCTCGCTGCAGACCTGCGAGCAGGGAAACGCTCCCCTCACAGACGCGTTG
AATTGTCCCCACGCCGCGCCCCTGTAGAGAAATATAAAAGGTTAGGATTTGCCACTGAGGTTCTTCTTTC
ATATACTTCCTTTTAAAATCTTGCTAGGATACAGTTCTCACATCACATCCGAACATAAACAAGGATCC
