>Addgene plasmid #101164 | pUDP003 | depositor partial sequence | sequence record 190746 | S. cerevisiae codon optimized Aspergillus nidulans acetamidase gene (amdS) Solis-Escalante D et al. FEMS Yeast Res 2013, 13:126
ATGCCACAATCTTGGGAAGAATTGGCTGCTGACAAGAGAGCTAGATTGGCTAAGACTATCCCAGACGAAT
GGAAGGTTCAAACTTTGCCAGCTGAAGACTCTGTTATCGACTTCCCAAAGAAGTCTGGTATCTTGTCTGA
AGCTGAATTGAAGATCACTGAAGCTTCTGCTGCTGACTTGGTTTCTAAGTTGGCTGCTGGTGAATTGACT
TCTGTTGAAGTTACTTTGGCTTTCTGTAAGAGAGCTGCTATCGCTCAACAATTGACTAACTGTGCTCACG
AATTCTTCCCAGACGCTGCTTTGGCTCAAGCTAGAGAATTGGACGAATACTACGCTAAGCACAAAAGACC
TGTTGGTCCATTGCACGGTTTGCCAATCTCTTTGAAGGACCAATTGAGAGTTAAGGGTTACGAAACTTCT
ATGGGTTACATCTCTTGGTTGAACAAGTACGACGAAGGTGACTCTGTTTTGACTACTATGTTGAGAAAGG
CTGGTGCTGTTTTCTACGTTAAGACTTCTGTTCCACAAACTTTGATGGTTTGTGAAACTGTTAACAACAT
CATCGGTAGAACTGTTAACCCAAGAAACAAGAACTGGTCTTGTGGTGGTTCTTCTGGTGGTGAAGGTGCT
ATCGTTGGTATCAGAGGTGGTGTTATCGGTGTTGGTACTGACATCGGTGGTTCTATCAGAGTTCCAGCTG
CTTTCAACTTCTTGTACGGTTTAAGACCATCTCACGGTAGATTGCCATACGCTAAGATGGCTAACTCTAT
GGAAGGTCAAGAAACTGTACACTCTGTTGTTGGTCCAATCACTCACTCTGTTGAAGACTTGAGATTGTTC
ACTAAGTCTGTTTTGGGTCAAGAACCATGGAAGTACGACTCTAAGGTTATCCCAATGCCATGGAGACAAT
CTGAATCTGACATCATCGCTTCTAAGATCAAGAACGGTGGTTTGAACATCGGTTACTACAACTTCGACGG
TAACGTTTTGCCACACCCACCAATCTTGAGAGGTGTTGAAACTACTGTTGCTGCTTTGGCTAAGGCTGGT
CACACTGTTACTCCATGGACTCCATACAAGCACGACTTCGGTCACGACTTGATCTCTCACATCTACGCTG
CTGACGGTTCTGCTGACGTTATGAGAGACATCTCTGCTTCTGGTGAACCAGCTATCCCAAACATCAAGGA
CTTGTTGAACCCAAACATCAAGGCTGTTAACATGAACGAATTGTGGGACACTCACTTGCAAAAGTGGAAC
TACCAAATGGAATACTTGGAAAAGTGGAGAGAAGCTGAAGAAAAGGCTGGTAAGGAATTGGACGCTATCA
TCGCTCCAATCACTCCAACTGCTGCTGTTAGACACGACCAATTCAGATACTACGGTTACGCTTCTGTTAT
CAACTTGTTGGACTTCACTTCTGTTGTTGTTCCAGTTACTTTCGCTGACAAGAACATCGACAAGAAGAAC
GAATCTTTCAAGGCTGTTTCTGAATTGGACGCTTTGGTTCAAGAAGAATACGACCCAGAAGCTTACCACG
GTGCTCCAGTTGCTGTTCAAGTTATCGGTAGAAGATTGTCTGAAGAAAGAACTTTGGCTATCGCTGAAGA
AGTTGGTAAGTTGTTGGGTAACGTTGTTACTCCATAA
