>Addgene plasmid #101164 | pUDP003 | depositor partial sequence | sequence record 190747 | AgTEF1t: TEF1 terminator from the yeast Ashbya gossypii (Wach A et al Yeast. 1994 Dec;10(13):1793-808.)
CTCGAGGACAATAAAAAGATTCTTGTTTTCAAGAACTTGTCATTTGTATAGTTTTTTTATATTGTAGTTG
TTCTATTTTAATCAAATGTTAGCGTGATTTATATTTTTTTTCGCCTCGACATCATCTGCCCAGATGCGAA
GTTAAGTGCGCAGAAAGTAATATCATGCGTCAATCGTATGTGAATGCTGGTCGCTATACTGGAGCTCTCG
AGAACCCT
